>Addgene plasmid #170277 | pGV3319 | addgene full sequence | sequence record 332586 | Addgene NGS Result
CCCTTATGCGACTCCTGCATTAGGAAATTAATACGACTCACTATAGGGGAATTGTGAGCGGATAACAATT
CCCCTGTAGAAATAATTTTGTTTAACTTTAATAAGGAGATATACCATGGGCAGCAGCCATCACCATCATC
ACCACAGCCAGGATCCGTCATCAGAAGAGGAAAAACCGCTTGCCAAGATGGCATTTACGCTTGCTGACCG
CGTGACGGAGGAGATGCTTGCCGACAAGGCGGCGCTTGTCGTTGAAGTGGTCGAGGAAAATTATCATGAT
GCGCCGATCGTCGGCATCGCTGTGGTCAACGAACATGGACGGTTTTTCCTGCGCCCGGAGACGGCGCTTG
CCGATCCGCAGTTTGTCGCCTGGCTTGGTGATGAAACGAAGAAAAAAAGCATGTTTGACTCAAAGCGCGC
GGCAGTCGCCTTGAAATGGAAAGGAATTGAGCTATGCGGCGTTTCCTTTGATTTATTGCTGGCCGCCTAT
TTGCTTGATCCGGCGCAAGGTGTTGATGATGTGGCTGCCGCAGCAAAAATGAAGCAATACGAAGCGGTGC
GCCCGGATGAAGCGGTGTATGGCAAAGGGGCGAAGCGGGCCGTGCCGGATGAGCCAGTGCTCGCCGAGCA
TTTGGTCCGCAAGGCGGCGGCGATTTGGGCGCTCGAACGGCCGTTTTTGGATGAGCTGCGCCGCAACGAA
CAAGATCGGTTGCTCGTCGAGCTCGAGCAGCCGTTGTCTTCGATTTTGGCGGAAATGGAATTTGCCGGAG
TGAAAGTGGATACGAAGCGGCTCGAACAGATGGGCGAAGAGCTCGCCGAGCAGCTGCGCACGGTCGAGCA
GCGCATTTATGAGCTCGCCGGCCAAGAATTCAACATCAATTCACCGAAACAGCTCGGCGTCATTTTATTT
GAAAAACTGCAGCTGCCCGTCTTGAAAAAAACGAAAACCGGCTACTCCACTTCGGCGGATGTGCTTGAAA
AACTTGCGCCTTATCACGAGATCGTGGAAAACATTTTGCATTACCGCCAGCTTGGCAAGTTGCAGTCGAC
GTATATTGAAGGATTGCTGAAAGTCGTGCGACCCGATACAAAGAAGGTGCATACGATTTTCAATCAGGCG
TTGACGCAAACCGGACGGCTCAGCTCGACGGAGCCGAACTTGCAAAACATTCCGATTCGGCTTGAGGAAG
GACGGAAAATCCGCCAAGCGTTCGTGCCATCGGAGTCTGATTGGCTCATTTTCGCCGCCGACTACTCGCA
AATTGAGTTGCGCGTCCTCGCCCATATTGCGGAAGATGACAATTTAATGGAAGCGTTCCGCCGCGATTTG
GATATCCATACGAAAACAGCGATGGACATTTTCCAAGTGAGCGAGGACGAAGTGACGCCCAACATGCGCC
GTCAGGCGAAGGCGGTCAACTTTGGGATCGTTTACGGGATCAGTGCTTACGGCTTGGCGCAAAACTTAAA
TATTTCGCGCAAAGAGGCGGCTGAATTCATCGAGCGCTACTTCGAAAGCTTCCCTGGCGTGAAGCGGTAT
ATGGAAAACATTGTGCAAGAAGCAAAACAGAAAGGGTATGTGACGACGCTGCTGCATCGGCGCCGCTATT
TGCCGGATATCACGAGCCGCAACTTCAACGTCCGCAGCTTTGCTGAACGGATGGCGATGAACACGCCGAT
TCAAGGGAGCGCCGCTGACATTATTAAAAAGGCGATGATCGATCTGAACGCCAGACTGAAGGAAGAGCGG
CTGCAAGCGCGCCTTTTGCTGCAGGTGCATGACGAGCTCATTTTGGAGGCGCCGAAAGAAGAGATGGAGC
GGCTGTGCCGGCTCGTTCCGGAAGTGATGGAGCAAGCGGTCACACTTCGCGTGCCGCTCAAAGTCGATTA
CCATTATGGCTCGACGTGGTATGATGCGAAATAAGGTACCCTCGAGTCTGGTAAAGAAACCGCTGCTGCG
AAATTTGAACGCCAGCACATGGACTCGTCTACTAGCGCAGCTTAATTAACCTAGGCTGCTGCCACCGCTG
AGCAATAACTAGCATAACCCCTTGGGGCCTCTAAACGGGTCTTGAGGGGTTTTTTGCTGAAACCTCAGGC
ATTTGAGAAGCACACGGTCACACTGCTTCCGGTAGTCAATAAACCGGTAAACCAGCAATAGACATAAGCG
GCTATTTAACGACCCTGCCCTGAACCGACGACCGGGTCATCGTGGCCGGATCTTGCGGCCCCTCGGCTTG
AACGAATTGTTAGACATTATTTGCCGACTACCTTGGTGATCTCGCCTTTCACGTAGTGGACAAATTCTTC
CAACTGATCTGCGCGCGAGGCCAAGCGATCTTCTTCTTGTCCAAGATAAGCCTGTCTAGCTTCAAGTATG
ACGGGCTGATACTGGGCCGGCAGGCGCTCCATTGCCCAGTCGGCAGCGACATCCTTCGGCGCGATTTTGC
CGGTTACTGCGCTGTACCAAATGCGGGACAACGTAAGCACTACATTTCGCTCATCGCCAGCCCAGTCGGG
CGGCGAGTTCCATAGCGTTAAGGTTTCATTTAGCGCCTCAAATAGATCCTGTTCAGGAACCGGATCAAAG
AGTTCCTCCGCCGCTGGACCTACCAAGGCAACGCTATGTTCTCTTGCTTTTGTCAGCAAGATAGCCAGAT
CAATGTCGATCGTGGCTGGCTCGAAGATACCTGCAAGAATGTCATTGCGCTGCCATTCTCCAAATTGCAG
TTCGCGCTTAGCTGGATAACGCCACGGAATGATGTCGTCGTGCACAACAATGGTGACTTCTACAGCGCGG
AGAATCTCGCTCTCTCCAGGGGAAGCCGAAGTTTCCAAAAGGTCGTTGATCAAAGCTCGCCGCGTTGTTT
CATCAAGCCTTACGGTCACCGTAACCAGCAAATCAATATCACTGTGTGGCTTCAGGCCGCCATCCACTGC
GGAGCCGTACAAATGTACGGCCAGCAACGTCGGTTCGAGATGGCGCTCGATGACGCCAACTACCTCTGAT
AGTTGAGTCGATACTTCGGCGATCACCGCTTCCCTCATACTCTTCCTTTTTCAATATTATTGAAGCATTT
ATCAGGGTTATTGTCTCATGAGCGGATACATATTTGAATGTATTTAGAAAAATAAACAAATAGCTAGCTC
ACTCGGTCGCTACGCTCCGGGCGTGAGACTGCGGCGGGCGCTGCGGACACATACAAAGTTACCCACAGAT
TCCGTGGATAAGCAGGGGACTAACATGTGAGGCAAAACAGCAGGGCCGCGCCGGTGGCGTTTTTCCATAG
GCTCCGCCCTCCTGCCAGAGTTCACATAAACAGACGCTTTTCCGGTGCATCTGTGGGAGCCGTGAGGCTC
AACCATGAATCTGACAGTACGGGCGAAACCCGACAGGACTTAAAGATCCCCACCGTTTCCGGCGGGTCGC
TCCCTCTTGCGCTCTCCTGTTCCGACCCTGCCGTTTACCGGATACCTGTTCCGCCTTTCTCCCTTACGGG
AAGTGTGGCGCTTTCTCATAGCTCACACACTGGTATCTCGGCTCGGTGTAGGTCGTTCGCTCCAAGCTGG
GCTGTAAGCAAGAACTCCCCGTTCAGCCCGACTGCTGCGCCTTATCCGGTAACTGTTCACTTGAGTCCAA
CCCGGAAAAGCACGGTAAAACGCCACTGGCAGCAGCCATTGGTAACTGGGAGTTCGCAGAGGATTTGTTT
AGCTAAACACGCGGTTGCTCTTGAAGTGTGCGCCAAAGTCCGGCTACACTGGAAGGACAGATTTGGTTGC
TGTGCTCTGCGAAAGCCAGTTACCACGGTTAAGCAGTTCCCCAACTGACTTAACCTTCGATCAAACCACC
TCCCCAGGTGGTTTTTTCGAAGGTTAAGTCAGTTGGGGAACTGCTTAACCTTCGATCAAACCACCTCCCC
AGGTGGTTTTTTCGTTTACAGGGCAAAAGATTACGCGCAGAAAAAAAGGATCTCAAGAAGATCCTTTGAT
CTTTTCTACTGAACCGCTCTAGATTTCAGTGCAATTTATCTCTTCAAATGTAGCACCTGAAGTCAGCCCC
ATACGATATAAGTTGTAATTCTCATGTTAGTCATGCCCCGCGCCCACCGGAAGGAGCTGACTGGGTTGAA
GGCTCTCAAGGGCATCGGTCGAGATCCCGGTGCCTAATGAGTGAGCTAACTTACATTAATTGCGTTGCGC
TCACTGCCCGCTTTCCAGTCGGGAAACCTGTCGTGCCAGCTGCATTAATGAATCGGCCAACGCGCGGGGA
GAGGCGGTTTGCGTATTGGGCGCCAGGGTGGTTTTTCTTTTCACCAGTGAGACGGGCAACAGCTGATTGC
CCTTCACCGCCTGGCCCTGAGAGAGTTGCAGCAAGCGGTCCACGCTGGTTTGCCCCAGCAGGCGAAAATC
CTGTTTGATGGTGGTTAACGGCGGGATATAACATGAGCTGTCTTCGGTATCGTCGTATCCCACTACCGAG
ATGTCCGCACCAACGCGCAGCCCGGACTCGGTAATGGCGCGCATTGCGCCCAGCGCCATCTGATCGTTGG
CAACCAGCATCGCAGTGGGAACGATGCCCTCATTCAGCATTTGCATGGTTTGTTGAAAACCGGACATGGC
ACTCCAGTCGCCTTCCCGTTCCGCTATCGGCTGAATTTGATTGCGAGTGAGATATTTATGCCAGCCAGCC
AGACGCAGACGCGCCGAGACAGAACTTAATGGGCCCGCTAACAGCGCGATTTGCTGGTGACCCAATGCGA
CCAGATGCTCCACGCCCAGTCGCGTACCGTCTTCATGGGAGAAAATAATACTGTTGATGGGTGTCTGGTC
AGAGACATCAAGAAATAACGCCGGAACATTAGTGCAGGCAGCTTCCACAGCAATGGCATCCTGGTCATCC
AGCGGATAGTTAATGATCAGCCCACTGACGCGTTGCGCGAGAAGATTGTGCACCGCCGCTTTACAGGCTT
CGACGCCGCTTCGTTCTACCATCGACACCACCACGCTGGCACCCAGTTGATCGGCGCGAGATTTAATCGC
CGCGACAATTTGCGACGGCGCGTGCAGGGCCAGACTGGAGGTGGCAACGCCAATCAGCAACGACTGTTTG
CCCGCCAGTTGTTGTGCCACGCGGTTGGGAATGTAATTCAGCTCCGCCATCGCCGCTTCCACTTTTTCCC
GCGTTTTCGCAGAAACGTGGCTGGCCTGGTTCACCACGCGGGAAACGGTCTGATAAGAGACACCGGCATA
CTCTGCGACATCGTATAACGTTACTGGTTTCACATTCACCACCCTGAATTGACTCTCTTCCGGGCGCTAT
CATGCCATACCGCGAAAGGTTTTGCGCCATTCGATGGTGTCCGGGATCTCGACGCTCT
Features (pLannotate 1.2.2; 16 found; start..end, strand, type, name):
     29..47      +  promoter       T7 promoter: promoter for bacteriophage T7 RNA polymerase
     48..72      +  protein_bind   lac operator: The lac repressor binds to the lac operator to inhibit transcription in E. coli. This inhibition can be relieved by adding lactose or isopropyl-β-D-thiogalactopyranoside (IPTG). lac repressor encoded by lacI
     87..109     +  RBS            RBS: efficient ribosome binding site from bacteriophage T7 gene 10 (Olins and Rangwala, 1989)
    158..1921    +  CDS            polA (fragment): DPO1_BACCA - Experimental evidence at protein level: Swiss-Prot protein existence level 1. In addition to polymerase activity, this DNA polymerase exhibits 3'-5' and 5'-3' exonuclease activity. From Bacillus caldotenax.
   1943..1984    +  CDS            S-Tag (fragment): affinity and epitope tag derived from pancreatic ribonuclease A
   2014..2031    +  CDS            SET1 (fragment): solubility-enhancement tag derived from T7 phage gene 10B
   2039..2086    +  terminator     T7 terminator: transcription terminator for bacteriophage T7 RNA polymerase
   2257..3048    -  CDS            SmR: aminoglycoside adenylyltransferase (Murphy, 1985); aadA; confers resistance to spectinomycin and streptomycin
   3049..3140    -  promoter       AmpR promoter: bla
   3188..3869    -  rep_origin     CloDF13 ori (fragment): Plasmids containing the CloDF13 (CDF) origin of replication can be propagated in E. coli cells that contain additional plasmids with compatible origins.
   3894..3991    -  rep_origin     CloDF13 ori (fragment): Plasmids containing the CloDF13 (CDF) origin of replication can be propagated in E. coli cells that contain additional plasmids with compatible origins.
   4088..4152    -  CDS            TcR (fragment): tetracycline efflux protein; tet; confers resistance to tetracycline
   4167..4188    -  protein_bind   CAP binding site: CAP binding activates transcription in the presence of cAMP. E. coli catabolite activator protein
   4201..5283    -  CDS            lacI: lac repressor; lacI; The lac repressor binds to the lac operator to inhibit transcription in E. coli. This inhibition can be relieved by adding lactose or isopropyl-β-D-thiogalactopyranoside (IPTG).
   5284..5361    -  promoter       lacI promoter: lacI
   5369..26      -  CDS            TcR (fragment) (across the origin): tetracycline efflux protein; tet; confers resistance to tetracycline
