[The description below was written by a language model from this plasmid's Addgene catalogue record and pLannotate feature annotations shown in this document.]
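Description:
pGV3319 is a bacterial expression plasmid built on the Novagen pCDFDuet-1 backbone for producing a mutant large fragment of Bst DNA polymerase (Bst-LF D720A) in E. coli. It replicates from the CloDF13 (CDF) origin, a low-copy replicon compatible with plasmids carrying other common origins, and is selected through the aadA (SmR) gene, which confers streptomycin and spectinomycin resistance. The backbone also carries lacI with its own promoter, supplying the lac repressor. Short fragments annotated as tetracycline-resistance sequence and a CAP binding site appear to be backbone remnants rather than functional markers.

The roughly 1.8 kb insert, cloned between BamHI and KpnI sites, sits downstream of a T7 promoter with an adjacent lac operator and a T7 gene 10 ribosome binding site, and is followed by a T7 terminator. Transcription therefore depends on T7 RNA polymerase in the host and is held off by the lac repressor until IPTG or lactose is added. The feature table identifies the coding sequence as a polA fragment matched to a Bacillus caldotenax DNA polymerase I reference, whereas the catalogue lists Bacillus stearothermophilus as the source. The catalogue records an N-terminal hexahistidine tag contributed by the backbone. This tag is not separately annotated, though there is room for it between the RBS and the polA match. A partial S-tag sequence lies downstream of the insert, and the record does not indicate whether it is translated. The sequenced record (5,378 nt) is slightly longer than the stated total size of 5,313 bp.

The expressed polymerase is intended for loop-mediated isothermal amplification (LAMP), and the associated work used RT-LAMP to detect SARS-CoV-2 RNA. The record does not explain the functional effect of the D720A substitution.
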