Addgene plasmid #170277: pGV3319
Purpose: Expression of mutant Bst polymerase (Bst-LF D720A) for loop mediated isothermal amplification (LAMP)
Depositing lab: Gregory Van Duyne. Depositing organization: University of Pennsylvania. Publication: Detection of SARS-CoV-2 RNA using RT-LAMP and molecular beacons. Sherrill-Mix S, Hwang Y, Roche AM, Glascock A, Weiss SR, Li Y, Haddad L, Deraska P, Monahan C, Kromer A, Graham-Wooten J, Taylor LJ, Abella BS, Ganguly A, Collman RG, Van Duyne GD, Bushman FD. Genome Biol. 2021 Jun 3;22(1):169. doi: 10.1186/s13059-021-02387-y. PubMed 34082799.
Backbone
  Vector backbone: pCDFDuet-1
  Backbone manufacturer: Novagen
  Backbone size w/o insert (bp): 3543
  Total vector size (bp): 5313
  Vector type: Bacterial Expression
Growth in bacteria
  Bacterial resistance: Streptomycin, 50 μg/mL
  Growth temperature: 37°C
  Growth strain: DH5alpha
  Copy number: Low Copy
Gene/Insert
  Gene/Insert name: Bst-LF D720A (alt name: Bst DNA polymerase, large fragment (D720A))
  Species: Bacillus stearothermophilus
  Insert size (bp): 1770
  Mutation: D720A
  Promoter: T7-lac
  Tag / fusion protein: Hexahistidine (N terminal on backbone)
  Cloning method: Restriction Enzyme; 5′ cloning site BamHI (not destroyed); 3′ cloning site KpnI (not destroyed)
  Sequencing primers: 5′ T7 promoter; 3′ T7 terminator
Terms and licenses: Academic/Nonprofit Terms; Industry Terms: Not Available to Industry
Depositor comments: Please visit https://www.medrxiv.org/content/10.1101/2020.08.13.20173757v4 for medRxiv preprint
How to cite: pGV3319 was a gift from Gregory Van Duyne (Addgene plasmid # 170277 ; http://n2t.net/addgene:170277 ; RRID:Addgene_170277)
